>Addgene plasmid #240798 | p2T-TetON-Hygro-Arhgef11-Cry2-mCh | addgene full sequence | sequence record 482159 | Addgene NGS Result
AAGCTTGCTCGACATTGATTATTGACTAGTCTAGTGGATCCACCGATGATGATCCAGACATGATAAGATA
CATTGATGAGTTTGGACAAACCACAACTAGAATGCAGTGAAAAAAATGCTTTATTTGTGAAATTTGTGAT
GCTATTGCTTTATTTGTAACCATTATAAGCTGCAATAAACAAGTTAACAACAACAATTGCATTCATTTTA
TGTTTCAGGTTCAGGGGGAGGTGTGGGAGGTTTTTTAAAGCAAGTAAAACCTCTACAAATGTGGTATGGC
TGATTATGATCCTCTAGATCAGATCTGTGGAATTATCACCTCGAGTTTACTCCCTATCAGTGATAGAGAA
CGTATCTACAGTTTACTCCCTATCAGTGATAGAGAACGTATGCAGACTTTACTCCCTATCAGTGATAGAG
AACGTATAAGGAGTTTACTCCCTATCAGTGATAGAGAACGTATGACCAGTTTACTCCCTATCAGTGATAG
AGAACGTATCTACAGTTTACTCCCTATCAGTGATAGAGAACGTATATCCAGTTTACTCCCTATCAGTGAT
AGAGAACGTATAAGCTTTGCTTATGTAAACCAGGGCGCCTATAAAAGAGTGCTGATTTTTTGAGTAAACT
TCAATTCCACAACACTTTTGTCTTATACCAACTTTCCGTACCACTTCCTACCCTCGTAAAGAATTGTTTA
AACGATATCGCACCATGCTGACCCAGAGAGAAATTGATAGGCAGGAAGTGATTAACGAGCTGTTTGTGAC
CGAGGCAAGCCATCTGAGAACCCTGAGAGTGCTGGACCTGATCTTCTACCAGAGGATGAAGAAAGAGAAC
CTGATGCCCCGGGAGGAACTGGCTAGACTGTTTCCAAACCTGCCCGAGCTGATCGAAATTCACAATTCCT
GGTGCGAAGCAATGAAGAAACTGCGCGAGGAAGGACCTATCATTAAGGAGATTTCTGACCTGATGCTGGC
TAGGTTCGATGGCCCAGCACGCGAGGAACTGCAGCAGGTGGCCGCTCAGTTTTGCTCATACCAGAGCATC
GCCCTGGAACTGATTAAGACTAAACAGAGAAAGGAGTCTAGGTTCCAGCTGTTTATGCAGGAGGCTGAAA
GTCACCCACAGTGTCGGAGACTGCAGCTGCGCGACCTGATCATTAGCGAAATGCAGCGACTGACAAAGTA
TCCCCTGCTGCTGGAAAGCATCATCAAGCACACTGAGGGCGGGACCTCCGAGCATGAAAAGCTGTGCAGG
GCCCGCGATCAGTGTCGGGAGATCCTGAAGTACGTGAACGAGGCTGTCAAACAGACCGAAAATCGACATC
GGCTGGAGGGCTATCAGAAAAGACTGGACGCTACAGCACTGGAAAGGGCCAGTAACCCCCTGGCAGCCGA
GTTCAAGTCACTGGATCTGACCACACGGAAAATGATCCACGAGGGGCCTCTGACCTGGAGAATTAGTAAG
GACAAAACACTGGATCTGCATGTGCTGCTGCTGGAAGACCTGCTGGTCCTGCTGCAGAAGCAGGATGAGA
AACTGCTGCTGAAGTGCCACAGCAAAACTGCAGTGGGCAGCTCCGACTCCAAGCAGACCTTTTCTCCTGT
CCTGAAACTGAATGCCGTGCTGATCCGATCAGTCGCAACAGATAAGCGGGCCTTCTTTATCATTTGTACT
AGCAAACTGGGGCCCCCTCAGATCTACGAACTGGTGGCCCTGACATCTAGTGATAAGAACACTTGGATGG
AGCTGCTGGAGGAAGCCGTGCGCAATGCTACCCGACATCCAGGAGAGTTCTCCGCAGGGGGGTCAGCAGG
GGGGTCCGCAGGGGGGTCCGCAGGGGGGTCAGCAGGAGGGGCTCTCGAGGCCACCATCGCCACCATGAAG
ATGGACAAAAAGACTATAGTTTGGTTTAGAAGAGACCTAAGGATTGAGGATAATCCTGCATTAGCAGCAG
CTGCTCACGAAGGATCTGTTTTTCCTGTCTTCATTTGGTGTCCTGAAGAAGAAGGACAGTTTTATCCTGG
AAGAGCTTCAAGATGGTGGATGAAACAATCACTTGCTCACTTATCTCAATCCTTGAAGGCTCTTGGATCT
GACCTCACTTTAATCAAAACCCACAACACGATTTCAGCGATCTTGGATTGTATCCGCGTTACCGGTGCTA
CAAAAGTCGTCTTTAACCACCTCTATGATCCTGTTTCGTTAGTTCGGGACCATACCGTAAAGGAGAAGCT
GGTGGAACGTGGGATCTCTGTGCAAAGCTACAATGGAGATCTATTGTATGAACCGTGGGAGATATACTGC
GAAAAGGGCAAACCTTTTACGAGTTTCAATTCTTACTGGAAGAAATGCTTAGATATGTCGATTGAATCCG
TTATGCTTCCTCCTCCTTGGCGGTTGATGCCAATAACTGCAGCGGCTGAAGCGATTTGGGCGTGTTCGAT
TGAAGAACTAGGGCTGGAGAATGAGGCCGAGAAACCGAGCAATGCGTTGTTAACTAGAGCTTGGTCTCCA
GGATGGAGCAATGCTGATAAGTTACTAAATGAGTTCATCGAGAAGCAGTTGATAGATTATGCAAAGAACA
GCAAGAAAGTTGTTGGGAATTCTACTTCACTACTTTCTCCGTATCTCCATTTCGGGGAAATAAGCGTCAG
ACACGTTTTCCAGTGTGCCCGGATGAAACAAATTATATGGGCAAGAGATAAGAACAGTGAAGGAGAAGAA
AGTGCAGATCTTTTTCTTAGGGGAATCGGTTTAAGAGAGTATTCTCGGTATATATGTTTCAACTTCCCGT
TTACTCACGAGCAATCGTTGTTGAGTCATCTTCGGTTTTTCCCTTGGGATGCTGATGTTGATAAGTTCAA
GGCCTGGAGACAAGGCAGGACCGGTTATCCGTTGGTGGATGCCGGAATGAGAGAGCTTTGGGCTACCGGA
TGGATGCATAACAGAATAAGAGTGATTGTTTCAAGCTTTGCTGTGAAGTTTCTTCTCCTTCCATGGAAAT
GGGGAATGAAGTATTTCTGGGATACACTTTTGGATGCTGATTTGGAATGTGACATCCTTGGCTGGCAGTA
TATCTCTGGGAGTATCCCCGATGGCCACGAGCTTGATCGCTTGGACAATCCCGCGTTACAAGGCGCCAAA
TATGACCCAGAAGGTGAGTACATAAGGCAATGGCTTCCCGAGCTTGCGAGATTGCCAACTGAATGGATCC
ATCATCCATGGGACGCTCCTTTAACCGTACTCAAAGCTTCTGGTGTGGAACTCGGAACAAACTATGCGAA
ACCCATTGTAGACATCGACACAGCTCGTGAGCTACTAGCTAAAGCTATTTCAAGAACCCGTGAAGCACAG
ATCATGATCGGAGCAGCAGCCCGGGATCCACCGGTCGCCACCATGGTGAGCAAGGGCGAGGAGGATAACA
TGGCCATCATCAAGGAGTTCATGCGCTTCAAGGTGCACATGGAGGGCTCCGTGAACGGCCACGAGTTCGA
GATCGAGGGCGAGGGCGAGGGCCGCCCCTACGAGGGCACCCAGACCGCCAAGCTGAAGGTGACCAAGGGT
GGCCCCCTGCCCTTCGCCTGGGACATCCTGTCCCCTCAGTTCATGTACGGCTCCAAGGCCTACGTGAAGC
ACCCCGCCGACATCCCCGACTACTTGAAGCTGTCCTTCCCCGAGGGCTTCAAGTGGGAGCGCGTGATGAA
CTTCGAGGACGGCGGCGTGGTGACCGTGACCCAGGACTCCTCCCTGCAGGACGGCGAGTTCATCTACAAG
GTGAAGCTGCGCGGCACCAACTTCCCCTCCGACGGCCCCGTAATGCAGAAGAAGACCATGGGCTGGGAGG
CCTCCTCCGAGCGGATGTACCCCGAGGACGGCGCCCTGAAGGGCGAGATCAAGCAGAGGCTGAAGCTGAA
GGACGGCGGCCACTACGACGCTGAGGTCAAGACCACCTACAAGGCCAAGAAGCCCGTGCAGCTGCCCGGC
GCCTACAACGTCAACATCAAGTTGGACATCACCTCCCACAACGAGGACTACACCATCGTGGAACAGTACG
AACGCGCCGAGGGCCGCCACTCCACCGGCGGCATGGACGAGCTGTACAAGTAGTCTAGTGGATCCACCGA
TGATGATCCAGACATGATAAGATACATTGATGAGTTTGGACAAACCACAACTAGAATGCAGTGAAAAAAA
TGCTTTATTTGTGAAATTTGTGATGCTATTGCTTTATTTGTAACCATTATAAGCTGCAATAAACAAGTTA
ACAACAACAATTGCATTCATTTTATGTTTCAGGTTCAGGGGGAGGTGTGGGAGGTTTTTTAAAGCAAGTA
AAACCTCTACAAATGTGGTATGGCTGATTATGATCCTCTAGATCAGATCTTCGATGGATCCAGACCACCT
CCCCTGCGAGCCCGTCGACCTCTAGCACACCCTAACTGACACACATTCCACAGAATTCAAGTGATCTCCA
AAAAATAAGTACTTTTTGACTGTAAATAAAATTGTAAGGAGTAAAAAGTACTTTTTTTTCTAAAAAAATG
TAATTAAGTAAAAGTAAAAGTATTGATTTTTAATTGTACTCAAGTAAAGTAAAAATCCCCAAAAATAATA
CTTAAGTACAGTAATCAAGTAAAATTACTCAAGTACTTTACACCTCTGGTTCTTGACCCCCTACCTTCAG
CAAGCCCAGCAGATCCGAGCTCCAGCTTTTGTTCCCTTTAGTGAGGGTTAATTGCGCGCTTGGCGTAATC
ATGGTCATAGCTGTTTCCTGTGTGAAATTGTTATCCGCTCACAATTCCACACAACATACGAGCCGGAAGC
ATAAAGTGTAAAGCCTGGGGTGCCTAATGAGTGAGCTAACTCACATTAATTGCGTTGCGCTCACTGCCCG
CTTTCCAGTCGGGAAACCTGTCGTGCCAGCTGCATTAATGAATCGGCCAACGCGCGGGGAGAGGCGGTTT
GCGTATTGGGCGCTCTTCCGCTTCCTCGCTCACTGACTCGCTGCGCTCGGTCGTTCGGCTGCGGCGAGCG
GTATCAGCTCACTCAAAGGCGGTAATACGGTTATCCACAGAATCAGGGGATAACGCAGGAAAGAACATGT
GAGCAAAAGGCCAGCAAAAGGCCAGGAACCGTAAAAAGGCCGCGTTGCTGGCGTTTTTCCATAGGCTCCG
CCCCCCTGACGAGCATCACAAAAATCGACGCTCAAGTCAGAGGTGGCGAAACCCGACAGGACTATAAAGA
TACCAGGCGTTTCCCCCTGGAAGCTCCCTCGTGCGCTCTCCTGTTCCGACCCTGCCGCTTACCGGATACC
TGTCCGCCTTTCTCCCTTCGGGAAGCGTGGCGCTTTCTCATAGCTCACGCTGTAGGTATCTCAGTTCGGT
GTAGGTCGTTCGCTCCAAGCTGGGCTGTGTGCACGAACCCCCCGTTCAGCCCGACCGCTGCGCCTTATCC
GGTAACTATCGTCTTGAGTCCAACCCGGTAAGACACGACTTATCGCCACTGGCAGCAGCCACTGGTAACA
GGATTAGCAGAGCGAGGTATGTAGGCGGTGCTACAGAGTTCTTGAAGTGGTGGCCTAACTACGGCTACAC
TAGAAGAACAGTATTTGGTATCTGCGCTCTGCTGAAGCCAGTTACCTTCGGAAAAAGAGTTGGTAGCTCT
TGATCCGGCAAACAAACCACCGCTGGTAGCGGTGGTTTTTTTGTTTGCAAGCAGCAGATTACGCGCAGAA
AAAAAGGATCTCAAGAAGATCCTTTGATCTTTTCTACGGGGTCTGACGCTCAGTGGAACGAAAACTCACG
TTAAGGGATTTTGGTCATGAGATTATCAAAAAGGATCTTCACCTAGATCCTTTTAAATTAAAAATGAAGT
TTTAAATCAATCTAAAGTATATATGAGTAAACTTGGTCTGACAGTTACCAATGCTTAATCAGTGAGGCAC
CTATCTCAGCGATCTGTCTATTTCGTTCATCCATAGTTGCCTGACTCCCCGTCGTGTAGATAACTACGAT
ACGGGAGGGCTTACCATCTGGCCCCAGTGCTGCAATGATACCGCGAGACCCACGCTCACCGGCTCCAGAT
TTATCAGCAATAAACCAGCCAGCCGGAAGGGCCGAGCGCAGAAGTGGTCCTGCAACTTTATCCGCCTCCA
TCCAGTCTATTAATTGTTGCCGGGAAGCTAGAGTAAGTAGTTCGCCAGTTAATAGTTTGCGCAACGTTGT
TGCCATTGCTACAGGCATCGTGGTGTCACGCTCGTCGTTTGGTATGGCTTCATTCAGCTCCGGTTCCCAA
CGATCAAGGCGAGTTACATGATCCCCCATGTTGTGCAAAAAAGCGGTTAGCTCCTTCGGTCCTCCGATCG
TTGTCAGAAGTAAGTTGGCCGCAGTGTTATCACTCATGGTTATGGCAGCACTGCATAATTCTCTTACTGT
CATGCCATCCGTAAGATGCTTTTCTGTGACTGGTGAGTACTCAACCAAGTCATTCTGAGAATAGTGTATG
CGGCGACCGAGTTGCTCTTGCCCGGCGTCAATACGGGATAATACCGCGCCACATAGCAGAACTTTAAAAG
TGCTCATCATTGGAAAACGTTCTTCGGGGCGAAAACTCTCAAGGATCTTACCGCTGTTGAGATCCAGTTC
GATGTAACCCACTCGTGCACCCAACTGATCTTCAGCATCTTTTACTTTCACCAGCGTTTCTGGGTGAGCA
AAAACAGGAAGGCAAAATGCCGCAAAAAAGGGAATAAGGGCGACACGGAAATGTTGAATACTCATACTCT
TCCTTTTTCAATATTATTGAAGCATTTATCAGGGTTATTGTCTCATGAGCGGATACATATTTGAATGTAT
TTAGAAAAATAAACAAATAGGGGTTCCGCGCACATTTCCCCGAAAAGTGCCACCTAAATTGTAAGCGTTA
ATATTTTGTTAAAATTCGCGTTAAATTTTTGTTAAATCAGCTCATTTTTTAACCAATAGGCCGAAATCGG
CAAAATCCCTTATAAATCAAAAGAATAGACCGAGATAGGGT
[37 nt withheld, positions 7042-7078]
AAAGAACGTGGACTCCAACGTCAAAGG
[49 nt withheld, positions 7106-7154]
T
[91 nt withheld, positions 7156-7246]
G
[52 nt withheld, positions 7248-7299]
GTCCCATTCGCCATTCAGGCTGCGCAACTGTTGGGAAGGGCGATCGGTGCGGGCCTCTTCGCTATTACGC
CAGCTGGCGAAAGGGGGATGTGCTGCAAGGCGATTAAGTTGGGTAACGCCAGGGTTTTCCCAGTCACGAC
GTTGTAAAACGACGGCCAGTGAGCGCGCGTAATACGACTCACTATAGGGCGAATTGGGTACCGGCATATG
GTTCTTGACAGAGGTGTAAAAAGTACTCAAAAATTTTACTCAAGTGAAAGTACAAGTACTTAGGGAAAAT
TTTACTCAATTAAAAGTAAAAGTATCTGGCTAGAATCTTACTTGAGTAAAAGTAAAAAAGTACTCCATTA
AAATTGTACTTGAGTATTAAGGAAGTAAAAGTAAAAGCAAGAAAGATCGATCTCGAAGGATCTGGAGGCC
ACCATGGTGTCGATTTATTCCTTTGCCCTCGGACGAGTGCTGGGGCGTCGGTTTCCACTATCGGCGAGTA
CTTCTACACAGCCATCGGTCCAGACGGCCGCGCTTCTGCGGGCGATTTGTGTACGCCCGACAGTCCCGGC
TCCGGATCGGACGATTGCGTCGCATCGACCCTGCGCCCAAGCTGCATCATCGAAATTGCCGTCAACCAAG
CTCTGATAGAGTTGGTCAAGACCAATGCGGAGCATATACGCCCGGAGCCGCGGCGATCCTGCAAGCTCCG
GATGCCTCCGCTCGAAGTAGCGCGTCTGCTGCTCCATACAAGCCAACCACGGCCTCCAGAAGAAGATGTT
GGCGACCTCGTATTGGGAATCCCCGAACATCGCCTCGCTCCAGTCAATGACCGCTGTTATGCGGCCATTG
TCCGTCAGGACATTGTTGGAGCCGAAATCCGCGTGCACGAGGTGCCGGACTTCGGGGCAGTCCTCGGCCC
AAAGCATCAGCTCATCGAGAGCCTGCGCGACGGACGCACTGACGGTGTCGTCCATCACAGTTTGCCAGTG
ATACACATGGGGATCAGCAATCGCGCATATGAAATCACGCCACGTAGTGTATTGACCGATTCCTTGCGGT
CCGAATGGGCCGAACCCGCTCGTCTGGCTAAGATCGGCCGCAGCGATCGCATCCATGGCCTCCGCGACCG
GCTGCAGAACAGCGGGCAGTTCGGTTTCAGGCAGGTCTTGCAACGTGACACCCTGTGCACGGCGGGAGAT
GCAATAGGTCAGGCTCTCGCTGAATTCCCCAATGTCAAGCACTTCCGGAATCGGGAGCGCGGCCGATGCA
AAGTGCCGATGAACATAACGATCTTTGTAGAAACCATCGGCGCAGCTATTTACCCGCAGGACATATCCAC
GCCCTCCTACATCGAAGCTGAAAGCACGAGATTCTTCGCCCTCCGAGAGCTGCATCAGGTCGGAGACGCT
GTCGAACTTTTCGATCAGAAACTTCTCGACAGACGTCGCGGTGAGTTCAGGCTTTTTCATAGGTCCAGGG
TTCTCCTCCACGTCTCCAGCCTGCTTCAGCAGGCTGAAGTTAGTAGCTCCGGATCCTGGGCCAGGATTCT
CCTCGACGTCACCGCATGTTAGCAGACTTCCTCTGCCCTCCCCGGGGAGCATGTCAAGGTCAAAATCGTC
AAGAGCGTCAGCAGGCAGCATATCAAGGTCAAAGTCGTCAAGGGCATCGGCTGGGAGCATGTCTAAGTCA
AAATCGTCAAGGGCGTCGGTCGGCCCGCCGCTTTCGCACTTTAGCTGTTTCTCCAGGCCACATATGATTA
GTTCCAGGCCGAAAAGGAAGGCAGGTTCGGCTCCCTGCCGGTCGAACAGCTCAATTGCTTGTTTCAGAAG
TGGGGGCATAGAATCGGTGGTAGGTGTCTCTCTTTCCTCTTTTGCTACTTGATGCTCCTGTTCCTCCAAT
ACGCAGCCCAGTGTAAAGTGGCCCACGGCGGACAGAGCGTACAGTGCGTTCTCCAGGGAGAAGCCTTGCT
GACACAGGAACGCGAGCTGATTTTCCAGGGTTTCGTACTGTTTCTCTGTTGGGCGGGTGCCGAGATGCAC
TTTAGCCCCGTCGCGATGTGAGAGGAGAGCACAGCGGTATGACTTGGCGTTGTTCCGCAGAAAGTCTTGC
CATGACTCGCCTTCCAGGGGGCAGGAGTGGGTATGATGCCTGTCCAGCATCTCGATTGGCAGGGCATCGA
GCAGGGCCCGCTTGTTCTTCACGTGCCAGTACAGGGTAGGCTGCTCAACTCCCAGCTTTTGAGCGAGTTT
CCTTGTCGTCAGGCCTTCGATACCGACTCCATTGAGTAATTCCAGAGCAGAGTTTATGACTTTGCTCTTG
TCCAGTCTAGACATGCTAGCGGATCTCATAGTGAGTCGTATTAATTTCGATAAGCCAGTAAGCAGTGGGT
TCTCTAGTTAGCCAGAGAGCTCTGCTTATATAGACCTCCCACCGTACACGCCTACCGCCCATTTGCGTCA
ATGGGGCGGAGTTGTTACGACATTTTGGAAAGTCCCGTTGATTTTGGTGCCAAAACAAACTCCCATTGAC
GTCAATGGGGTGGAGACTTGGAAATCCCCGTGAGTCAAACCGCTATCCACGCCCATTGATGTACTGCCAA
AACCGCATCACCATGGTAATAGCGATGACTAATACGTAGATGTACTGCCAAGTAGGAAAGTCCCATAAGG
TCATGTACTGGGCATAATGCCAGGCGGGCCATTTACCGTCATTGACGTCAATAGGGGGCGTACTTGGCAT
ATGATACACTTGATGTACTGCCAAGTGGGCAGTTTACCGTAAATACTCCACCCATTGACGTCAATGGAAA
GTCCCTATTGGCGTTACTATGGGAACATACGTCATTATTGACGTCAATGGGCGGGGGTCGTTGGGCGGTC
AGCCAGGCGGGCCATTTACCGTAAGTTATGTAACGCGGAACTCCATATATGGGCTATGAACTAATGACCC
CGTAATTGATTACTATTAATAACTAGTCAATAATCAATGTCAACGCGTATATCTTTACCGTAAGTTATGT
AACGAAAGCAAGTAAAACCTCTACAAATGTGGTATGGCTGATTATGATCCTCTAGCGGCGCGCCGAATTC
TACC
Features (pLannotate 1.2.2; 30 found; start..end, strand, type, name):
     11..30      +  enhancer       CMV enhancer (fragment): human cytomegalovirus immediate early enhancer
     51..185     -  polyA_signal   SV40 poly(A) signal: SV40 polyadenylation signal
    208..291     -  CDS            large T antigen (fragment): large T antigen from SV40 (simian virus 40)
    323..690     +  promoter       TRE3GS promoter: 3rd-generation Tet-responsive promoter that can be activated by binding of Tet-On® 3G, modified to eliminate binding sites for endogenous mammalian transcription factors
    718..1794    +  CDS            ARHGEF11 (fragment): ARHGB_HUMAN - Also known as KIAA0380. Experimental evidence at protein level: Swiss-Prot protein existence level 1. May play a role in the regulation of RhoA GTPase by guanine nucleotide-binding alpha-12 (GNA12) and alpha-13 (GNA13). Acts as guanine nucleotide exchange factor (GEF) for RhoA GTPase and may act as GTPase-activating protein (GAP) for GNA12 and GNA13. Involved in neurotrophin-induced neurite outgrowth. From Homo sapiens (Human).
   1885..3378    +  CDS            CRY2PHR: N-terminal photolyase homology region of Arabidopsis thaliana cryptochrome 2 binds to CIB1 upon exposure to blue light (Kennedy et al., 2010)
   3379..3395    +  misc_feature   MCS (fragment): multiple cloning site
   3403..4113    +  CDS            mCherry: monomeric derivative of DsRed fluorescent protein (Shaner et al., 2004) mammalian codon-optimized
   4135..4269    -  polyA_signal   SV40 poly(A) signal: SV40 polyadenylation signal
   4292..4375    -  CDS            large T antigen (fragment): large T antigen from SV40 (simian virus 40)
   4436..4463    -  promoter       SV40 promoter (fragment): SV40 enhancer and early promoter
   4725..4743    -  promoter       T3 promoter: promoter for bacteriophage T3 RNA polymerase
   4788..4804    -  protein_bind   lac operator: The lac repressor binds to the lac operator to inhibit transcription in E. coli. This inhibition can be relieved by adding lactose or isopropyl-β-D-thiogalactopyranoside (IPTG). lac repressor encoded by lacI
   4812..4842    -  promoter       lac promoter: promoter for the E. coli lac operon
   4857..4878    -  protein_bind   CAP binding site: CAP binding activates transcription in the presence of cAMP. E. coli catabolite activator protein
   4891..4983    -  CDS            lacI (fragment): lac repressor; lacI; The lac repressor binds to the lac operator to inhibit transcription in E. coli. This inhibition can be relieved by adding lactose or isopropyl-β-D-thiogalactopyranoside (IPTG).
   5166..5754    -  rep_origin     ori: high-copy-number ColE1/pMB1/pBR322/pUC origin of replication
   5925..6785    -  CDS            AmpR: β-lactamase; bla; confers resistance to ampicillin, carbenicillin, and related antibiotics
   6786..6890    -  promoter       AmpR promoter: bla
   6916..7299    -  rep_origin     f1 ori (fragment) (sequence partly withheld): f1 bacteriophage origin of replication; arrow indicates direction of (+) strand synthesis
   7306..7461    -  CDS            lacZα (fragment): LacZα fragment of β-galactosidase; lacZ fragment
   7469..7487    +  promoter       T7 promoter: promoter for bacteriophage T7 RNA polymerase
   7735..8759    -  CDS            HygR (fragment): aminoglycoside phosphotransferase from E. coli; aph(4)-Ia; confers resistance to hygromycin
   8886..8996    -  CDS            VP48: 3 tandem repeats of the minimal activation domain of herpes simplex virus VP16 (Cheng et al., 2013)
   8926..9623    -  CDS            rtTA3 (fragment): reverse tetracycline transactivator 3 activates expression from Tet-responsive promoters in the presence of doxycycline
   9637..9655    -  intron         CMV intron (fragment): modified intron A from human cytomegalovirus (CMV)
   9668..9701    -  LTR            5' LTR (truncated) (fragment): truncated 5' long terminal repeat (LTR) from HIV-1
   9697..9900    -  promoter       CMV promoter: human cytomegalovirus (CMV) immediate early promoter
   9901..10280   -  enhancer       CMV enhancer: human cytomegalovirus immediate early enhancer
  10293..10313   -  enhancer       CMV enhancer (fragment): human cytomegalovirus immediate early enhancer; contains an 18-bp deletion relative to the standard CMV enhancer
