[The description below was written by a language model from this plasmid's Addgene catalogue record and pLannotate feature annotations shown in this document.]
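Description:
p2T-TetON-Hygro-Arhgef11-Cry2-mCh is a 10.4 kb mammalian expression plasmid built on the pminiTol2 backbone, a minimal Tol2 transposon vector. Such vectors are normally co-delivered with Tol2 transposase so the cargo integrates into the host genome, although the automated feature table does not annotate the Tol2 arms themselves. In bacteria it is maintained at high copy from a ColE1/pUC-type origin under ampicillin selection (AmpR). Remnants of a pBluescript-like cloning region are also present: a partial f1 ori, lacZα and lac promoter fragments, and T3 and T7 promoters.

The construct is an all-in-one Tet-On system carried on two divergent cassettes. A third-generation Tet-responsive TRE3GS promoter drives a fusion protein and is terminated by an SV40 polyadenylation signal. The fusion consists of a fragment of human ARHGEF11, a guanine nucleotide exchange factor for RhoA, followed by CRY2PHR, the photolyase homology region of Arabidopsis cryptochrome 2, and then mCherry. On the opposite strand, a CMV enhancer/promoter expresses an rtTA3-type reverse tetracycline transactivator followed by a hygromycin resistance gene. This arrangement allows hygromycin selection of stably modified cells. The record does not annotate how the two reading frames are linked.

Adding doxycycline lets rtTA activate the TRE promoter and induce the fusion protein. CRY2PHR binds CIB1 under blue light, so the GEF fragment could be recruited optogenetically to a CIB1-tagged partner supplied separately, which would locally activate RhoA. mCherry reports expression and localisation of the fusion. The associated publication concerns epithelial tension and intestinal cell extrusion, consistent with use for light-controlled manipulation of contractility.
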