Addgene plasmid #240798: p2T-TetON-Hygro-Arhgef11-Cry2-mCh
Purpose: Dox-inducible expression of Arhgef11-Cry2-mCherry
Depositing lab: Hans Clevers. Depositing organization: Hubrecht Institute. Publication: Epithelial tension controls intestinal cell extrusion. Krueger D, Spoelstra WK, Mastebroek DJ, Kok RNU, Wu S, Nikolaev M, Bannier-Helaouet M, Gjorevski N, Lutolf M, van Es J, van Zon J, Tans SJ, Clevers H. Science. 2025 Sep 4;389(6764):eadr8753. doi: 10.1126/science.adr8753. Epub 2025 Sep 4. PubMed 40906841.
Backbone
  Vector backbone: pminiTol2
  Vector type: Mammalian Expression, Synthetic Biology
Growth in bacteria
  Bacterial resistance: Ampicillin, 100 μg/mL
  Growth temperature: 37°C
  Growth strain: DH5alpha
  Copy number: High Copy
Gene/Insert
  Gene/Insert name: Arhgef11-Cry2-mCherry
  Species: Synthetic
  Mutation: none
  Promoter: TRE
  Cloning method: Gibson Cloning
Terms and licenses: Academic/Nonprofit Terms; Industry Terms: Not Available to Industry
How to cite: p2T-TetON-Hygro-Arhgef11-Cry2-mCh was a gift from Hans Clevers (Addgene plasmid # 240798 ; http://n2t.net/addgene:240798 ; RRID:Addgene_240798)
